Addgene plasmid #74290: pAAV-Ef1a-DIO-oG-WPRE-hGH
Purpose: pAAV vector to express oG (optimized Glycoprotein) in a Cre-dependent manner
Depositing lab: Edward Callaway. Depositing organization: Salk Institute for Biological Studies. Publication: Improved Monosynaptic Neural Circuit Tracing Using Engineered Rabies Virus Glycoproteins. Kim EJ, Jacobs MW, Ito-Cole T, Callaway EM. Cell Rep. 2016 Apr 26;15(4):692-699. doi: 10.1016/j.celrep.2016.03.067. Epub 2016 Apr 14. PubMed 27149846.
Backbone
  Vector backbone: pAAV-EF1a-DIO
  Vector type: Mammalian Expression, AAV
Growth in bacteria
  Bacterial resistance: Ampicillin, 100 μg/mL
  Growth temperature: 37°C
  Growth strain: NEB Stable
  Copy number: Unknown
Gene/Insert
  Gene/Insert name: oG (optimized Glycoprotein)
  Species: glycoprotein for rabies virus SAD B19
  Mutation: chimeric glycoprotein
  Promoter: Ef1a
  Cloning method: Restriction Enzyme; 5′ cloning site AscI (not destroyed); 3′ cloning site NheI (not destroyed)
  Sequencing primers: 5′ EF1a-F; 3′ WPRE-R
Terms and licenses: Academic/Nonprofit Terms; Industry Terms: Not Available to Industry
How to cite: pAAV-Ef1a-DIO-oG-WPRE-hGH was a gift from Edward Callaway (Addgene plasmid # 74290 ; http://n2t.net/addgene:74290 ; RRID:Addgene_74290)
