[The description below was written by a language model from this plasmid's Addgene catalogue record and pLannotate feature annotations shown in this document.]
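Description:
pAAV-Ef1a-DIO-oG-WPRE-hGH is a 7.2 kb adeno-associated virus transfer plasmid for Cre-dependent mammalian expression of oG, an "optimized glycoprotein" for rabies virus. The expression cassette lies between two AAV2 inverted terminal repeats, which are the cis elements that allow the intervening DNA to be replicated and packaged into recombinant AAV particles when helper functions are supplied. The plasmid backbone outside the ITRs carries a high-copy ColE1/pUC-type origin, an ampicillin resistance gene (β-lactamase with its own promoter) for propagation and selection in E. coli, and an M13 phage origin. Several short annotations (small t antigen, bom, rop, MCS and β-globin intron fragments) appear to be backbone remnants or spacer matches rather than functional parts.

Transcription is driven by the human EF-1α promoter with portions of its first intron. Downstream, the oG coding sequence, described as a chimeric glycoprotein for SAD B19 rabies virus and cloned between AscI and NheI sites, sits in the antisense orientation relative to the promoter. It is flanked on each side by a lox2272 and a loxP site, with the two pairs in opposing orientation. This is the double-floxed inverted open reading frame (DIO/FLEx) arrangement. Cre recombinase inverts the cassette through one pair of compatible sites and then excises one site of the other pair, locking the gene in the sense orientation, so only Cre-expressing cells make the glycoprotein. A WPRE enhances transcript stability and expression, and a human growth hormone polyadenylation signal terminates the message.

According to the associated publication title, the construct serves monosynaptic neural circuit tracing. There, glycoprotein supplied in trans in Cre-defined starter neurons allows glycoprotein-deleted rabies virus to spread to directly presynaptic cells.
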