Features (pLannotate 1.2.2; 24 found; start..end, strand, type, name):
      1..141     -  repeat_region  AAV2 ITR: inverted terminal repeat of adeno-associated virus serotype 2 inverted
    169..235     +  CDS            small t antigen (fragment): SV40 (simian virus 40) small t antigen
    261..472     +  promoter       EF-1α core promoter: core promoter for human elongation factor EF-1α
    473..581     +  intron         EF-1α intron A (fragment): intron upstream of the start codon of human EF-1α
   1207..1410    +  intron         EF-1α intron A: truncated intron upstream of the start codon of human EF-1α
   1426..1443    +  misc_feature   MCS (fragment): pUC18/19 multiple cloning site
   1450..1483    +  protein_bind   lox2272: Cre-mediated recombination occurs in the 8-bp core sequence (GGATACTT). lox2272 sites are compatible with each other, but incompatible with loxP or loxN sites (Lee and Saito, 1988). Cre recombinase
   1484..1533    -  intron         β-globin intron (fragment): internally truncated intron from human β-globin
   1534..1567    +  protein_bind   loxP: Cre-mediated recombination occurs in the 8-bp core sequence (GCATACAT). Cre recombinase
   1579..3150    -  CDS            G (sequence partly withheld): GLYCO_RABVP - Experimental evidence at protein level: Swiss-Prot protein existence level 1. Attaches the virus to host cellular receptor, inducing endocytosis of the virion. In the endosome, the acidic pH induces conformational changes in the glycoprotein trimer, which trigger fusion between virus and cell membrane. There is convincing in vitro evidence that the muscular form of the nicotinic acetylcholine receptor (nAChR), the neuronal cell adhesion molecule (NCAM), and the p75 neurotrophin receptor (p75NTR) bind glycoprotein and thereby facilitate rabies virus entry into cells (By similarity
   3166..3199    -  protein_bind   lox2272: Cre-mediated recombination occurs in the 8-bp core sequence (GGATACTT). lox2272 sites are compatible with each other, but incompatible with loxP or loxN sites (Lee and Saito, 1988). Cre recombinase
   3200..3249    -  intron         β-globin intron (fragment): internally truncated intron from human β-globin
   3250..3283    -  protein_bind   loxP: Cre-mediated recombination occurs in the 8-bp core sequence (GCATACAT). Cre recombinase
   3284..3308    +  misc_feature   MCS (fragment): pBluescript multiple cloning site
   3308..3896    +  misc_feature   WPRE: woodchuck hepatitis virus posttranscriptional regulatory element
   3928..4404    +  polyA_signal   hGH poly(A) signal: human growth hormone polyadenylation signal
   4444..4584    +  repeat_region  AAV2 ITR: inverted terminal repeat of adeno-associated virus serotype 2 inverted
   4589..4640    -  misc_feature   bom (fragment): basis of mobility region from pBR322
   4659..5039    +  rep_origin     M13 ori (sequence partly withheld): M13 bacteriophage origin of replication; arrow indicates direction of (+) strand synthesis
   5115..5164    -  misc_feature   bom (fragment): basis of mobility region from pBR322
   5266..5301    -  CDS            rop (fragment): Rop protein, which maintains plasmids at low copy number; rop
   5396..5500    +  promoter       AmpR promoter: bla
   5501..6361    +  CDS            AmpR: β-lactamase; bla; confers resistance to ampicillin, carbenicillin, and related antibiotics
   6532..7120    +  rep_origin     ori: high-copy-number ColE1/pMB1/pBR322/pUC origin of replication
>Addgene plasmid #74290 | pAAV-Ef1a-DIO-oG-WPRE-hGH | depositor full sequence | sequence record 139904 | pAAV-Ef1a-DIO-oG-WPRE-hGH sequence 7181 bps
CCTGCAGGCAGCTGCGCGCTCGCTCGCTCACTGAGGCCGCCCGGGCAAAGCCCGGGCGTCGGGCGACCTT
TGGTCGCCCGGCCTCAGTGAGCGAGCGAGCGCGCAGAGAGGGAGTGGCCAACTCCATCACTAGGGGTTCC
TGCGGCCGCACGCGTAAGCTTTGCAAAGATGGATAAAGTTTTAAACAGAGAGGAATCTTTGCAGCTAATG
GACCTTCTAGGTCTTGAAAGGAGTGGGAATTGGCTCCGGTGCCCGTCAGTGGGCAGAGCGCACATCGCCC
ACAGTCCCCGAGAAGTTGGGGGGAGGGGTCGGCAATTGAACCGGTGCCTAGAGAAGGTGGCGCGGGGTAA
ACTGGGAAAGTGATGTCGTGTACTGGCTCCGCCTTTTTCCCGAGGGTGGGGGAGAACCGTATATAAGTGC
AGTAGTCGCCGTGAACGTTCTTTTTCGCAACGGGTTTGCCGCCAGAACACAGGTAAGTGCCGTGTGTGGT
TCCCGCGGGCCTGGCCTCTTTACGGGTTATGGCCCTTGCGTGCCTTGAATTACTTCCACTGGCTGCAGTA
CGTGATTCTTGATCCCGAGCTTCGGGTTGGAAGTGGGTGGGAGAGTTCGAGGCCTTGCGCTTAAGGAGCC
CCTTCGCCTCGTGCTTGAGTTGAGGCCTGGCCTGGGCGCTGGGGCCGCCGCGTGCGAATCTGGTGGCACC
TTCGCGCCTGTCTCGCTGCTTTCGATAAGTCTCTAGCCATTTAAAATTTTTGATGACCTGCTGCGACGCT
TTTTTTCTGGCAAGATAGTCTTGTAAATGCGGGCCAAGATCTGCACACTGGTATTTCGGTTTTTGGGGCC
GCGGGCGGCGACGGGGCCCGTGCGTCCCAGCGCACATGTTCGGCGAGGCGGGGCCTGCGAGCGCGGCCAC
CGAGAATCGGACGGGGGTAGTCTCAAGCTGGCCGGCCTGCTCTGGTGCCTGGCCTCGCGCCGCCGTGTAT
CGCCCCGCCCTGGGCGGCAAGGCTGGCCCGGTCGGCACCAGTTGCGTGAGCGGAAAGATGGCCGCTTCCC
GGCCCTGCTGCAGGGAGCTCAAAATGGAGGACGCGGCGCTCGGGAGAGCGGGCGGGTGAGTCACCCACAC
AAAGGAAAAGGGCCTTTCCGTCCTCAGCCGTCGCTTCATGTGACTCCACGGAGTACCGGGCGCCGTCCAG
GCACCTCGATTAGTTCTCGAGCTTTTGGAGTACGTCGTCTTTAGGTTGGGGGGAGGGGTTTTATGCGATG
GAGTTTCCCCACACTGAGTGGGTGGAGACTGAAGTTAGGCCAGCTTGGCACTTGATGTAATTCTCCTTGG
AATTTGCCCTTTTTGAGTTTGGATCTTGGTTCATTCTCAAGCCTCAGACAGTGGTTCAAAGTTTTTTTCT
TCCATTTCAGGTGTCGTGAGGTACCGGATCCTCTAGAGTCGACTCCGGAATAACTTCGTATAGGATACTT
TATACGAAGTTATGCAGAATGGTAGCTGGATTGTAGCTGCTATTAGCAATATGAAACCTCTTAATAACTT
CGTATAGCATACATTATACGAAGTTATGGCGCGCCTTAGAGCCGTGTCTCGCCCCCAGATTTATGACTTT
CCCAACTGCTGATGATTTTACCGCTCTGGGGTGTGACAGACACTTCTCTACCGGTCCCCCTCAGATTGTG
CTGAGTTGGCTCGGAGCGGTTCACTCGTCGCCAGCAGGTCATCAGGAAAATGATCAGCATGAGAGCAGTC
AGTGCTCCAGCGGAGAGCAGCACGTACTTGCCCCAATTAGGCAGTCCGAGATCGACGCCACTGATCCGTT
CGTGCACGTCGGGCAGGTGGACCTCCACAAAATCTTCGGCCTCGTCGCCGTTTTTGAACACTGTGCTTGG
GTCTGC
[1197 nt withheld, positions 1897-3093]
ACCAAAGCAGAGTGGGAAGACGAGCAGAGGGACGAAGAGGAGAGCCTGTGGGACCATGGTGGCGGCGCTA
GCATAACTTCGTATAAAGTATCCTATACGAAGTTATTTGCCTTAACCCAGAAATTATCACTGTTATTCTT
TAGAATGGTGCAAAGAATAACTTCGTATAATGTATGCTATACGAAGTTATGAATTCGATATCAAGCTTAT
CGATAATCAACCTCTGGATTACAAAATTTGTGAAAGATTGACTGGTATTCTTAACTATGTTGCTCCTTTT
ACGCTATGTGGATACGCTGCTTTAATGCCTTTGTATCATGCTATTGCTTCCCGTATGGCTTTCATTTTCT
CCTCCTTGTATAAATCCTGGTTGCTGTCTCTTTATGAGGAGTTGTGGCCCGTTGTCAGGCAACGTGGCGT
GGTGTGCACTGTGTTTGCTGACGCAACCCCCACTGGTTGGGGCATTGCCACCACCTGTCAGCTCCTTTCC
GGGACTTTCGCTTTCCCCCTCCCTATTGCCACGGCGGAACTCATCGCCGCCTGCCTTGCCCGCTGCTGGA
CAGGGGCTCGGCTGTTGGGCACTGACAATTCCGTGGTGTTGTCGGGGAAATCATCGTCCTTTCCTTGGCT
GCTCGCCTATGTTGCCACCTGGATTCTGCGCGGGACGTCCTTCTGCTACGTCCCTTCGGCCCTCAATCCA
GCGGACCTTCCTTCCCGCGGCCTGCTGCCGGCTCTGCGGCCTCTTCCGCGTCTTCGCCTTCGCCCTCAGA
CGAGTCGGATCTCCCTTTGGGCCGCCTCCCCGCATCGATACCGAGCGCTGCTCGAGAGATCTACGGGTGG
CATCCCTGTGACCCCTCCCCAGTGCCTCTCCTGGCCCTGGAAGTTGCCACTCCAGTGCCCACCAGCCTTG
TCCTAATAAAATTAAGTTGCATCATTTTGTCTGACTAGGTGTCCTTCTATAATATTATGGGGTGGAGGGG
GGTGGTATGGAGCAAGGGGCAAGTTGGGAAGACAACCTGTAGGGCCTGCGGGGTCTATTGGGAACCAAGC
TGGAGTGCAGTGGCACAATCTTGGCTCACTGCAATCTCCGCCTCCTGGGTTCAAGCGATTCTCCTGCCTC
AGCCTCCCGAGTTGTTGGGATTCCAGGCATGCATGACCAGGCTCAGCTAATTTTTGTTTTTTTGGTAGAG
ACGGGGTTTCACCATATTGGCCAGGCTGGTCTCCAACTCCTAATCTCAGGTGATCTACCCACCTTGGCCT
CCCAAATTGCTGGGATTACAGGCGTGAACCACTGCTCCCTTCCCTGTCCTTCTGATTTTGTAGGTAACCA
CGTGCGGACCGAGCGGCCGCAGGAACCCCTAGTGATGGAGTTGGCCACTCCCTCTCTGCGCGCTCGCTCG
CTCACTGAGGCCGGGCGACCAAAGGTCGCCCGACGCCCGGGCTTTGCCCGGGCGGCCTCAGTGAGCGAGC
GAGCGCGCAGCTGCCTGCAGGGGCGCCTGATGCGGTATTTTCTCCTTACGCATCTGTGCGGTATTTCACA
CCGCATA
[142 nt withheld, positions 4641-4782]
C
[141 nt withheld, positions 4784-4924]
CCTTTGACGTTGGAGTCCACGTTCTTT
[37 nt withheld, positions 4952-4988]
ACCCTATCTCGGGCTATTCTTTTGATTTATAAGGGATTTTGCCGATTTCGGCCTATTGGTTAAAAAATGA
GCTGATTTAACAAAAATTTAACGCGAATTTTAACAAAATATTAACGTTTACAATTTTATGGTGCACTCTC
AGTACAATCTGCTCTGATGCCGCATAGTTAAGCCAGCCCCGACACCCGCCAACACCCGCTGACGCGCCCT
GACGGGCTTGTCTGCTCCCGGCATCCGCTTACAGACAAGCTGTGACCGTCTCCGGGAGCTGCATGTGTCA
GAGGTTTTCACCGTCATCACCGAAACGCGCGAGACGAAAGGGCCTCGTGATACGCCTATTTTTATAGGTT
AATGTCATGATAATAATGGTTTCTTAGACGTCAGGTGGCACTTTTCGGGGAAATGTGCGCGGAACCCCTA
TTTGTTTATTTTTCTAAATACATTCAAATATGTATCCGCTCATGAGACAATAACCCTGATAAATGCTTCA
ATAATATTGAAAAAGGAAGAGTATGAGTATTCAACATTTCCGTGTCGCCCTTATTCCCTTTTTTGCGGCA
TTTTGCCTTCCTGTTTTTGCTCACCCAGAAACGCTGGTGAAAGTAAAAGATGCTGAAGATCAGTTGGGTG
CACGAGTGGGTTACATCGAACTGGATCTCAACAGCGGTAAGATCCTTGAGAGTTTTCGCCCCGAAGAACG
TTTTCCAATGATGAGCACTTTTAAAGTTCTGCTATGTGGCGCGGTATTATCCCGTATTGACGCCGGGCAA
GAGCAACTCGGTCGCCGCATACACTATTCTCAGAATGACTTGGTTGAGTACTCACCAGTCACAGAAAAGC
ATCTTACGGATGGCATGACAGTAAGAGAATTATGCAGTGCTGCCATAACCATGAGTGATAACACTGCGGC
CAACTTACTTCTGACAACGATCGGAGGACCGAAGGAGCTAACCGCTTTTTTGCACAACATGGGGGATCAT
GTAACTCGCCTTGATCGTTGGGAACCGGAGCTGAATGAAGCCATACCAAACGACGAGCGTGACACCACGA
TGCCTGTAGCAATGGCAACAACGTTGCGCAAACTATTAACTGGCGAACTACTTACTCTAGCTTCCCGGCA
ACAATTAATAGACTGGATGGAGGCGGATAAAGTTGCAGGACCACTTCTGCGCTCGGCCCTTCCGGCTGGC
TGGTTTATTGCTGATAAATCTGGAGCCGGTGAGCGTGGGTCTCGCGGTATCATTGCAGCACTGGGGCCAG
ATGGTAAGCCCTCCCGTATCGTAGTTATCTACACGACGGGGAGTCAGGCAACTATGGATGAACGAAATAG
ACAGATCGCTGAGATAGGTGCCTCACTGATTAAGCATTGGTAACTGTCAGACCAAGTTTACTCATATATA
CTTTAGATTGATTTAAAACTTCATTTTTAATTTAAAAGGATCTAGGTGAAGATCCTTTTTGATAATCTCA
TGACCAAAATCCCTTAACGTGAGTTTTCGTTCCACTGAGCGTCAGACCCCGTAGAAAAGATCAAAGGATC
TTCTTGAGATCCTTTTTTTCTGCGCGTAATCTGCTGCTTGCAAACAAAAAAACCACCGCTACCAGCGGTG
GTTTGTTTGCCGGATCAAGAGCTACCAACTCTTTTTCCGAAGGTAACTGGCTTCAGCAGAGCGCAGATAC
CAAATACTGTCCTTCTAGTGTAGCCGTAGTTAGGCCACCACTTCAAGAACTCTGTAGCACCGCCTACATA
CCTCGCTCTGCTAATCCTGTTACCAGTGGCTGCTGCCAGTGGCGATAAGTCGTGTCTTACCGGGTTGGAC
TCAAGACGATAGTTACCGGATAAGGCGCAGCGGTCGGGCTGAACGGGGGGTTCGTGCACACAGCCCAGCT
TGGAGCGAACGACCTACACCGAACTGAGATACCTACAGCGTGAGCTATGAGAAAGCGCCACGCTTCCCGA
AGGGAGAAAGGCGGACAGGTATCCGGTAAGCGGCAGGGTCGGAACAGGAGAGCGCACGAGGGAGCTTCCA
GGGGGAAACGCCTGGTATCTTTATAGTCCTGTCGGGTTTCGCCACCTCTGACTTGAGCGTCGATTTTTGT
GATGCTCGTCAGGGGGGCGGAGCCTATGGAAAAACGCCAGCAACGCGGCCTTTTTACGGTTCCTGGCCTT
TTGCTGGCCTTTTGCTCACATGT
