>Addgene plasmid #74290 | pAAV-Ef1a-DIO-oG-WPRE-hGH | addgene partial sequence | sequence record 141250 | EF1a-F 5'-TCAAGCCTCAGACAGTGGTTC-3'
TCGTGAGGTACCGGATCCTCTAGAGTCGACTCCGGAATAACTTCGTATAGGATACTTTATACGAAGTTAT
GCAGAATGGTAGCTGGATTGTAGCTGCTATTAGCAATATGAAACCTCTTAATAACTTCGTATAGCATACA
TTATACGAAGTTATGGCGCGCCTTAGAGCCGTGTCTCGCCCCCAGATTTATGACTTTCCCAACTGCTGAT
GATTTTACCGCTCTGGGGTGTGACAGACACTTCTCTACCGGTCCCCCTCAGATTGTGCTGAGTTGGCTCG
GAGCGGTTCACTCGTCGCCAGCAGGTCATCAGGAAAATGATCAGCATGAGAGCAGTCAGTGCTCCAGCGG
AGAGCAGCACGTACTTGCCCCAATTAGGCAGTCCGAGATCGACGCCACTGATCCGTTCGTGCACGTCGGG
CAGGTGGACCTCCACAAAATCTTCGGCCTCGTCGCCGTTTTTGAACACTGTGCTTGGGTCTGC
[514 nt withheld, positions 484-997]
