>Addgene plasmid #74290 | pAAV-Ef1a-DIO-oG-WPRE-hGH | addgene partial sequence | sequence record 141251 | hGH-PA-R 5'-CCAGCTTGGTTCCCAATAGA-3'
TTCCACTTGCCCCTTGCTCCATACCACCCCCCTCCACCCCATAATATTATAGAAGGACACCTAGTCAGAC
AAAATGATGCAACTTAATTTTATTAGGACAAGGCTGGTGGGCACTGGAGTGGCAACTTCCAGGGCCAGGA
GAGGCACTGGGGAGGGGTCACAGGGATGCCACCCGTAGATCTCTCGAGCAGCGCTCGGTATCGATGCGGG
GAGGCGGCCCAAAGGGAGATCCGACTCGTCTGAGGGCGAAGGCGAAGACGCGGAAGAGGCCGCAGAGCCG
GCAGCAGGCCGCGGGAAGGAAGGTCCGCTGGATTGAGGGCCGAAGGGACGTAGCAGAAGGACGTCCCGCG
CAGAATCCAGGTGGCAACATAGGCGAGCAGCCAAGGAAAGGACGATGATTTCCCCGACAACACCACGGAA
TTGTCAGTGCCCAACAGCCGAGCCCCTGTCCAGCAGCGGGCAAGGCAGGCGGCGATGAGTTCCGCCGTGG
CAATAGGGAGGGGGAAAGCGAAAGTCCCGGAAAGGAGCTGACAGGTGGTGGCAATGCCCCAACCAGTGGG
GGTTGCGTCAGCAAACACAGTGCACACCACGCCACGTTGCCTGACAACGGGCCACAACTCCTCATAAAGA
GACAGCAACCAGGATTTATACAAGGAGGAGAAAATGAAAGCCATACGGGAAGCAATAGCATGATACAAAG
GCATTAAAGCAGCGTATCCACATAGCGTAAAAGGAGCAACATAGTTAAGAATACCAGTCAATCTTTCACA
AATTTTGTAATCCAGAGGTTGATTATCGATAAGCTTGATATCGAATTCATAACTTCGTATAGCATACATT
ATACGAAGTTATTCTTTGCACCATTCTAAAGAATAACAGTGATA
